>Addgene plasmid #187339 | pJT329 Lenti pEF-rTetR(SE-G72P)-3XFLAG-N+Z+F-T2A-mCherry-BSD-WPRE | addgene full sequence | sequence record 369762 | Addgene NGS Result
ATTGATTATTGACTAGTTATTAATAGTAATCAATTACGGGGTCATTAGTTCATAGCCCATATATGGAGTT
CCGCGTTACATAACTTACGGTAAATGGCCCGCCTGGCTGACCGCCCAACGACCCCCGCCCATTGACGTCA
ATAATGACGTATGTTCCCATAGTAACGCCAATAGGGACTTTCCATTGACGTCAATGGGTGGAGTATTTAC
GGTAAACTGCCCACTTGGCAGTACATCAAGTGTATCATATGCCAAGTACGCCCCCTATTGACGTCAATGA
CGGTAAATGGCCCGCCTGGCATTATGCCCAGTACATGACCTTATGGGACTTTCCTACTTGGCAGTACATC
TACGTATTAGTCATCGCTATTACCATGGTGATGCGGTTTTGGCAGTACATCAATGGGCGTGGATAGCGGT
TTGACTCACGGGGATTTCCAAGTCTCCACCCCATTGACGTCAATGGGAGTTTGTTTTGGCACCAAAATCA
ACGGGACTTTCCAAAATGTCGTAACAACTCCGCCCCATTGACGCAAATGGGCGGTAGGCGTGTACGGTGG
GAGGTCTATATAAGCAGCGCGTTTTGCCTGTACTGGGTCTCTCTGGTTAGACCAGATCTGAGCCTGGGAG
CTCTCTGGCTAACTAGGGAACCCACTGCTTAAGCCTCAATAAAGCTTGCCTTGAGTGCTTCAAGTAGTGT
GTGCCCGTCTGTTGTGTGACTCTGGTAACTAGAGATCCCTCAGACCCTTTTAGTCAGTGTGGAAAATCTC
TAGCAGTGGCGCCCGAACAGGGACTTGAAAGCGAAAGGGAAACCAGAGGAGCTCTCTCGACGCAGGACTC
GGCTTGCTGAAGCGCGCACGGCAAGAGGCGAGGGGCGGCGACTGGTGAGTACGCCAAAAATTTTGACTAG
CGGAGGCTAGAAGGAGAGAGATGGGTGCGAGAGCGTCAGTATTAAGCGGGGGAGAATTAGATCGCGATGG
GAAAAAATTCGGTTAAGGCCAGGGGGAAAGAAAAAATATAAATTAAAACATATAGTATGGGCAAGCAGGG
AGCTAGAACGATTCGCAGTTAATCCTGGCCTGTTAGAAACATCAGAAGGCTGTAGACAAATACTGGGACA
GCTACAACCATCCCTTCAGACAGGATCAGAAGAACTTAGATCATTATATAATACAGTAGCAACCCTCTAT
TGTGTGCATCAAAGGATAGAGATAAAAGACACCAAGGAAGCTTTAGACAAGATAGAGGAAGAGCAAAACA
AAAGTAAGACCACCGCACAGCAAGCGGCCGGCCGCTGATCTTCAGACCTGGAGGAGGAGATATGAGGGAC
AATTGGAGAAGTGAATTATATAAATATAAAGTAGTAAAAATTGAACCATTAGGAGTAGCACCCACCAAGG
CAAAGAGAAGAGTGGTGCAGAGAGAAAAAAGAGCAGTGGGAATAGGAGCTTTGTTCCTTGGGTTCTTGGG
AGCAGCAGGAAGCACTATGGGCGCAGCGTCAATGACGCTGACGGTACAGGCCAGACAATTATTGTCTGGT
ATAGTGCAGCAGCAGAACAATTTGCTGAGGGCTATTGAGGCGCAACAGCATCTGTTGCAACTCACAGTCT
GGGGCATCAAGCAGCTCCAGGCAAGAATCCTGGCTGTGGAAAGATACCTAAAGGATCAACAGCTCCTGGG
GATTTGGGGTTGCTCTGGAAAACTCATTTGCACCACTGCTGTGCCTTGGAATGCTAGTTGGAGTAATAAA
TCTCTGGAACAGATTTGGAATCACACGACCTGGATGGAGTGGGACAGAGAAATTAACAATTACACAAGCT
TAATACACTCCTTAATTGAAGAATCGCAAAACCAGCAAGAAAAGAATGAACAAGAATTATTGGAATTAGA
TAAATGGGCAAGTTTGTGGAATTGGTTTAACATAACAAATTGGCTGTGGTATATAAAATTATTCATAATG
ATAGTAGGAGGCTTGGTAGGTTTAAGAATAGTTTTTGCTGTACTTTCTATAGTGAATAGAGTTAGGCAGG
GATATTCACCATTATCGTTTCAGACCCACCTCCCAACCCCGAGGGGACCCGACAGGCCCGAAGGAATAGA
AGAAGAAGGTGGAGAGAGAGACAGAGACAGATCCATTCGATTAGTGAACGGATCGGCACTGCGTGCGCCA
ATTCTGCAGACAAATGGCAGTATTCATCCACAATTTTAAAAGAAAAGGGGGGATTGGGGGGTACAGTGCA
GGGGAAAGAATAGTAGACATAATAGCAACAGACATACAAACTAAAGAATTACAAAAACAAATTACAAAAA
TTCAAAATTTTCGGGTTTATTACAGGGACAGCAGAGATCCAGTTTGGTTAGTACCGGGCCCGCTCTAGAG
ATCCCATTTGACTCAGGCGGCCGCGTGGATAACCGTATTACCGCCATGCATGTGCCCGTCAGTGGGCAGA
GCGCACATCGCCCACAGTCCCCGAGAAGTTGGGGGGAGGGGTCGGCAATTGAACCGGTGCCTAGAGAAGG
TGGCGCGGGGTAAACTGGGAAAGTGATGTCGTGTACTGGCTCCGCCTTTTTCCCGAGGGTGGGGGAGAAC
CGTATATAAGTGCAGTAGTCGCCGTGAACGTTCTTTTTCGCAACGGGTTTGCCGCCAGAACACAGGTAAG
TGCCGTGTGTGGTTCCCGCGGGCCTGGCCTCTTTACGGGTTATGGCCCTTGCGTGCCTTGAATTACTTCC
ACCTGGCTGCAGTACGTGATTCTTGATCCCGAGCTTCGGGTTGGAAGTGGGTGGGAGAGTTCGAGGCCTT
GCGCTTAAGGAGCCCCTTCGCCTCGTGCTTGAGTTGAGGCCTGGCCTGGGCGCTGGGGCCGCCGCGTGCG
AATCTGGTGGCACCTTCGCGCCTGTCTCGCTGCTTTCGATAAGTCTCTAGCCATTTAAAATTTTTGATGA
CCTGCTGCGACGCTTTTTTTCTGGCAAGATAGTCTTGTAAATGCGGGCCAAGATCTGCACACTGGTATTT
CGGTTTTTGGGGCCGCGGGCGGCGACGGGGCCCGTGCGTCCCAGCGCACATGTTCGGCGAGGCGGGGCCT
GCGAGCGCGGCCACCGAGAATCGGACGGGGGTAGTCTCAAGCTGGCCGGCCTGCTCTGGTGCCTGGCCTC
GCGCCGCCGTGTATCGCCCCGCCCTGGGCGGCAAGGCTGGCCCGGTCGGCACCAGTTGCGTGAGCGGAAA
GATGGCCGCTTCCCGGCCCTGCTGCAGGGAGCTCAAAATGGAGGACGCGGCGCTCGGGAGAGCGGGCGGG
TGAGTCACCCACACAAAGGAAAAGGGCCTTTCCGTCCTCAGCCGTCGCTTCATGTGACTCCACGGAGTAC
CGGGCGCCGTCCAGGCACCTCGATTAGTTCTCGCGCTTTTGGAGTACGTCGTCTTTAGGTTGGGGGGAGG
GGTTTTATGCGATGGAGTTTCCCCACACTGAGTGGGTGGAGACTGAAGTTAGGCCAGCTTGGCACTTGAT
GTAATTCTCCTTGGAATTTGCCCTTTTTGAGTTTGGATCTTGGTTCATTCTCAAGCCTCAGACAGTGGTT
CAAAGTTTTTTTCTTCCATTTCAGGTGTCGTGAGCTAGCCACCATGTCTAGACTGGACAAGAGCAAAATA
ATAAACGGAGCTCTGGAATTACTCAATGGTGTCGGTATCGAAGGCCTGACGACAAGGAAACTCGCTCAAA
AGCTGGGAGTTGAGCAGCCTACCCTGTACTGGCACGTGAAGAACAAGCGGGCCCTGCTCGATGCCCTGCC
AATCGAGATGCTGGACAGGCATCATACCCACTCCTGCCCCCTGGAACCCGAGTCATGGCAAGACTTTCTG
CGGAACAACGCCAAGTCATACCGCTGTGCTCTCCTCTCACATCGCGACGGGGCTAAAGTGCATCTCGGCA
CCCGCCCAACAGAGAAACAGTACGAAACCCTGGAAAATCAGCTCGCGTTCCTGTGTCAGCAAGGCTTCTC
CCTGGAGAACGCACTGTACGCTCTGTCCGCCGTGGGCCACTTTACACTGGGCTGCGTATTGGAGGAACAG
GAGCATCAAGTAGCAAAAGAGGAAAGAGAGACACCTACCACCGATTCTATGCCCCCACTTCTGAAACAAG
CAATTGAGCTGTTCGACCGGCAGGGAGCCGAACCTGCCTTCCTTTTCGGCCTGGAACTAATCATATGTGG
CCTGGAGAAACAGCTAAAGTGCGAAAGCGGCGGTGACTACAAAGACCATGACGGTGATTATAAAGATCAT
GACATCGACTACAAGGATGACGATGACAAGGGTGGATCCGGATCAGGCTCCGAGGGCCAGAGCGACGAGA
GAGCCCTGCTGGACCAGCTGCACACCCTGCTGAGCAACACCGACGCCACCGGCCTGGAGGAGATCGACAG
AGCCCTGGGCATCCCCGAGCTGGTGAACCAGGGCCAGGCCCTGGAGCCCAAGCAGGGAGGAGGAGGTAGC
GGATTCGTGACCCTGAAGGACGTGGGCATGGACTTCACCCTGGGCGACTGGGAGCAGCTGGGCCTGGAGC
AGGGCGACACCTTCTGGGACACCGCCCTGGACAACTGCCAGGACCTGTTCCTGCTGGACCCCCCCGGAGG
AGGAGGTAGCGGACACGAGAAGTTCCCCAGCGACCTGGACCTGGACATGTTCAACGGCAGCCTGGAGTGC
GACATGGAGAGCATCATCAGAAGCGAGCTGATGGACGCCGACGGCCTGGACTTCAACTTCGACAGCGGAT
CTGGAGAGGGAAGGGGAAGCCTCCTAACTTGCGGAGATGTCGAGGAGAATCCTGGCCCAATGGTGAGCAA
GGGCGAGGAGGATAACATGGCCATCATCAAGGAGTTCATGCGCTTCAAGGTGCACATGGAGGGCTCCGTG
AACGGCCACGAGTTCGAGATCGAGGGCGAGGGCGAGGGCCGCCCCTACGAGGGCACCCAGACCGCCAAGC
TGAAGGTGACCAAGGGTGGCCCCCTGCCCTTCGCCTGGGACATCCTGTCCCCTCAGTTCATGTACGGCTC
CAAGGCCTACGTGAAGCACCCCGCCGACATCCCCGACTACTTGAAGCTGTCCTTCCCCGAGGGCTTCAAG
TGGGAGCGCGTGATGAACTTCGAGGACGGCGGCGTGGTGACCGTGACCCAGGACTCCTCCCTGCAGGACG
GCGAGTTCATCTACAAGGTGAAGCTGCGCGGCACCAACTTCCCCTCCGACGGCCCCGTAATGCAGAAGAA
GACCATGGGCTGGGAGGCCTCCTCCGAGCGGATGTACCCCGAGGACGGCGCCCTGAAGGGCGAGATCAAG
CAGAGGCTGAAGCTGAAGGACGGCGGCCACTACGACGCTGAGGTCAAGACCACCTACAAGGCCAAGAAGC
CCGTGCAGCTGCCCGGCGCCTACAACGTCAACATCAAGTTGGACATCACCTCCCACAACGAGGACTACAC
CATCGTGGAACAGTACGAACGCGCCGAGGGCCGCCACTCCACCGGCGGCATGGACGAGCTGTACAAGGGT
AGCGGCAGCGGTAGCATGGCCAAGCCTTTGTCTCAAGAAGAATCCACCCTCATTGAAAGAGCAACGGCTA
CAATCAACAGCATCCCCATCTCTGAAGACTACAGCGTCGCCAGCGCAGCTCTCTCTAGCGACGGCCGCAT
CTTCACTGGTGTCAATGTATATCATTTTACTGGGGGACCTTGTGCAGAACTCGTGGTGCTGGGCACTGCT
GCTGCTGCGGCAGCTGGCAACCTGACTTGTATCGTCGCGATCGGAAATGAGAACAGGGGCATCTTGAGCC
CCTGCGGACGGTGCCGACAGGTGCTTCTCGATCTGCATCCTGGGATCAAAGCCATAGTGAAGGACAGTGA
TGGACAGCCGACGGCAGTTGGGATTCGTGAATTGCTGCCCTCTGGTTATGTGTGGGAGGGCTAAGAATTC
GTCGAGGGACCTAATAACTTCGTATAGCATACATTATACGAAGTTATACATGTTTAAGGGTTCCGGTTCC
ACTAGGTACAATTCGATATCAAGCTTATCGATAATCAACCTCTGGATTACAAAATTTGTGAAAGATTGAC
TGGTATTCTTAACTATGTTGCTCCTTTTACGCTATGTGGATACGCTGCTTTAATGCCTTTGTATCATGCT
ATTGCTTCCCGTATGGCTTTCATTTTCTCCTCCTTGTATAAATCCTGGTTGCTGTCTCTTTATGAGGAGT
TGTGGCCCGTTGTCAGGCAACGTGGCGTGGTGTGCACTGTGTTTGCTGACGCAACCCCCACTGGTTGGGG
CATTGCCACCACCTGTCAGCTCCTTTCCGGGACTTTCGCTTTCCCCCTCCCTATTGCCACGGCGGAACTC
ATCGCCGCCTGCCTTGCCCGCTGCTGGACAGGGGCTCGGCTGTTGGGCACTGACAATTCCGTGGTGTTGT
CGGGGAAATCATCGTCCTTTCCTTGGCTGCTCGCCTGTGTTGCCACCTGGATTCTGCGCGGGACGTCCTT
CTGCTACGTCCCTTCGGCCCTCAATCCAGCGGACCTTCCTTCCCGCGGCCTGCTGCCGGCTCTGCGGCCT
CTTCCGCGTCTTCGCCTTCGCCCTCAGACGAGTCGGATCTCCCTTTGGGCCGCCTCCCCGCATCGATACC
GTCGACCTCGATCGAGACCTAGAAAAACATGGAGCAATCACAAGTAGCAATACAGCAGCTACCAATGCTG
ATTGTGCCTGGCTAGAAGCACAAGAGGAGGAGGAGGTGGGTTTTCCAGTCACACCTCAGGTACCTTTAAG
ACCAATGACTTACAAGGCAGCTGTAGATCTTAGCCACTTTTTAAAAGAAAAGGGGGGACTGGAAGGGCTA
ATTCACTCCCAACGAAGACAAGATATCCTTGATCTGTGGATCTACCACACACAAGGCTACTTCCCTGATT
GGCAGAACTACACACCAGGGCCAGGGATCAGATATCCACTGACCTTTGGATGGTGCTACAAGCTAGTACC
AGTTGAGCAAGAGAAGGTAGAAGAAGCCAATGAAGGAGAGAACACCCGCTTGTTACACCCTGTGAGCCTG
CATGGGATGGATGACCCGGAGAGAGAAGTATTAGAGTGGAGGTTTGACAGCCGCCTAGCATTTCATCACA
TGGCCCGAGAGCTGCATCCGGACTGTACTGGGTCTCTCTGGTTAGACCAGATCTGAGCCTGGGAGCTCTC
TGGCTAACTAGGGAACCCACTGCTTAAGCCTCAATAAAGCTTGCCTTGAGTGCTTCAAGTAGTGTGTGCC
CGTCTGTTGTGTGACTCTGGTAACTAGAGATCCCTCAGACCCTTTTAGTCAGTGTGGAAAATCTCTAGCA
GCATGTGAGCAAAAGGCCAGCAAAAGGCCAGGAACCGTAAAAAGGCCGCGTTGCTGGCGTTTTTCCATAG
GCTCCGCCCCCCTGACGAGCATCACAAAAATCGACGCTCAAGTCAGAGGTGGCGAAACCCGACAGGACTA
TAAAGATACCAGGCGTTTCCCCCTGGAAGCTCCCTCGTGCGCTCTCCTGTTCCGACCCTGCCGCTTACCG
GATACCTGTCCGCCTTTCTCCCTTCGGGAAGCGTGGCGCTTTCTCATAGCTCACGCTGTAGGTATCTCAG
TTCGGTGTAGGTCGTTCGCTCCAAGCTGGGCTGTGTGCACGAACCCCCCGTTCAGCCCGACCGCTGCGCC
TTATCCGGTAACTATCGTCTTGAGTCCAACCCGGTAAGACACGACTTATCGCCACTGGCAGCAGCCACTG
GTAACAGGATTAGCAGAGCGAGGTATGTAGGCGGTGCTACAGAGTTCTTGAAGTGGTGGCCTAACTACGG
CTACACTAGAAGAACAGTATTTGGTATCTGCGCTCTGCTGAAGCCAGTTACCTTCGGAAAAAGAGTTGGT
AGCTCTTGATCCGGCAAACAAACCACCGCTGGTAGCGGTGGTTTTTTTGTTTGCAAGCAGCAGATTACGC
GCAGAAAAAAAGGATCTCAAGAAGATCCTTTGATCTTTTCTACGGGGTCTGACGCTCAGTGGAACGAAAA
CTCACGTTAAGGGATTTTGGTCATGAGATTATCAAAAAGGATCTTCACCTAGATCCTTTTAAATTAAAAA
TGAAGTTTTAAATCAATCTAAAGTATATATGAGTAAACTTGGTCTGACAGTTACCAATGCTTAATCAGTG
AGGCACCTATCTCAGCGATCTGTCTATTTCGTTCATCCATAGTTGCCTGACTCCCCGTCGTGTAGATAAC
TACGATACGGGAGGGCTTACCATCTGGCCCCAGTGCTGCAATGATACCGCGAGACCCACGCTCACCGGCT
CCAGATTTATCAGCAATAAACCAGCCAGCCGGAAGGGCCGAGCGCAGAAGTGGTCCTGCAACTTTATCCG
CCTCCATCCAGTCTATTAATTGTTGCCGGGAAGCTAGAGTAAGTAGTTCGCCAGTTAATAGTTTGCGCAA
CGTTGTTGCCATTGCTACAGGCATCGTGGTGTCACGCTCGTCGTTTGGTATGGCTTCATTCAGCTCCGGT
TCCCAACGATCAAGGCGAGTTACATGATCCCCCATGTTGTGCAAAAAAGCGGTTAGCTCCTTCGGTCCTC
CGATCGTTGTCAGAAGTAAGTTGGCCGCAGTGTTATCACTCATGGTTATGGCAGCACTGCATAATTCTCT
TACTGTCATGCCATCCGTAAGATGCTTTTCTGTGACTGGTGAGTACTCAACCAAGTCATTCTGAGAATAG
TGTATGCGGCGACCGAGTTGCTCTTGCCCGGCGTCAATACGGGATAATACCGCGCCACATAGCAGAACTT
TAAAAGTGCTCATCATTGGAAAACGTTCTTCGGGGCGAAAACTCTCAAGGATCTTACCGCTGTTGAGATC
CAGTTCGATGTAACCCACTCGTGCACCCAACTGATCTTCAGCATCTTTTACTTTCACCAGCGTTTCTGGG
TGAGCAAAAACAGGAAGGCAAAATGCCGCAAAAAAGGGAATAAGGGCGACACGGAAATGTTGAATACTCA
TACTCTTCCTTTTTCAATATTATTGAAGCATTTATCAGGGTTATTGTCTCATGAGCGGATACATATTTGA
ATGTATTTAGAAAAATAAACAAATAGGGGTTCCGCGCACATTTCCCCGAAAAGTGCCACCTGACGTCGAC
GGATCGGGAGATCTCCCGATCCCCTATGGTGCACTCTCAGTACAATCTGCTCTGATGCCGCATAGTTAAG
CCAGTATCTGCTCCCTGCTTGTGTGTTGGAGGTCGCTGAGTAGTGCGCGAGCAAAATTTAAGCTACAACA
AGGCAAGGCTTGACCGACAATTGCATGAAGAATCTGCTTAGGGTTAGGCGTTTTGCGCTGCTTCGCGATG
TACGGGCCAGATATACGCGTTGAC
Features (pLannotate 1.2.2; 26 found; start..end, strand, type, name):
    378..577     +  promoter       CMV promoter: human cytomegalovirus (CMV) immediate early promoter
    595..775     +  LTR            5' LTR (truncated): truncated 5' long terminal repeat (LTR) from HIV-1
    822..947     +  misc_feature   HIV-1 Ψ: packaging signal of human immunodeficiency virus type 1
    931..1269    +  CDS            HIV-1 gag (fragment): gag protein from human immunodeficiency virus 1; gag
   1444..1677    +  misc_feature   RRE: The Rev response element (RRE) of HIV-1 allows for Rev-dependent mRNA export from the nucleus to the cytoplasm.
   2054..2154    +  CDS            Rev (fragment): human immunodeficiency virus 1 (HIV-1) Rev protein; rev; enhances nuclear export of unspliced and incompletely spliced viral mRNAs
   2204..2321    +  misc_feature   cPPT/CTS: central polypurine tract and central termination sequence of HIV-1
   2432..3603    +  promoter       EF-1α promoter: strong constitutive promoter for human elongation factor EF-1α
   3614..4233    +  CDS            rtTA3 (fragment): reverse tetracycline transactivator 3 activates expression from Tet-responsive promoters in the presence of doxycycline
   4235..4300    +  CDS            3xFLAG: three tandem FLAG® epitope tags, followed by an enterokinase cleavage site
   4292..4465    +  CDS            NCOA3 (fragment): NCOA3_HUMAN - Also known as AIB1, BHLHE42, RAC3, TRAM1. Experimental evidence at protein level: Swiss-Prot protein existence level 1. Nuclear receptor coactivator that directly binds nuclear receptors and stimulates the transcriptional activities in a hormone- dependent fashion. Plays a central role in creating a multisubunit coactivator complex, which probably acts via remodeling of chromatin. Involved in the coactivation of different nuclear receptors, such as for steroids (GR and ER), retinoids (RARs and RXRs), thyroid hormone (TRs), vitamin D3 (VDR) and prostanoids (PPARs). Displays histon
   4484..4615    +  CDS            ZNF473 (fragment): ZN473_HUMAN - Also known as KIAA1141, ZFP100. Experimental evidence at protein level: Swiss-Prot protein existence level 1. Involved in histone 3'-end pre-mRNA processing by associating with U7 snRNP and interacting with SLBP/pre-mRNA complex. Increases histone 3'-end pre-mRNA processing but has no effect on U7 snRNP levels, when overexpressed. Required for cell cycle progression from G1 to S phases. From Homo sapiens (Human).
   4604..4753    +  CDS            FOXO4 (fragment): FOXO4_HUMAN - Also known as AFX, AFX1, MLLT7. Experimental evidence at protein level: Swiss-Prot protein existence level 1. Transcription factor involved in the regulation of the insulin signaling pathway. Binds to insulin-response elements (IREs) and can activate transcription of IGFBP1. Down-regulates expression of HIF1A and suppresses hypoxia-induced transcriptional activation of HIF1A-modulated genes. Also involved in negative regulation of the cell cycle. Involved in increased proteasome activity in embryonic stem cells (ESCs) by activating expression of PSMD11 in ESCs, leading to enhance
   4820..5527    +  CDS            mCherry: mCherry is a basic (constitutively fluorescent) red fluorescent protein published in 2004, derived from Discosoma sp.. It is reported to be a very rapidly-maturing monomer with low acid sensitivity.
   5546..5944    +  CDS            BSD: blasticidin S deaminase; Aspergillus terreus BSD; confers resistance to blasticidin
   5964..5997    +  protein_bind   loxP: Cre-mediated recombination occurs in the 8-bp core sequence (GCATACAT). Cre recombinase
   6030..6053    +  misc_feature   MCS (fragment): pBluescript multiple cloning site
   6053..6641    +  misc_feature   WPRE: woodchuck hepatitis virus posttranscriptional regulatory element
   6642..6661    +  misc_feature   MCS (fragment): pBluescript multiple cloning site
   6663..7163    +  CDS            nef (fragment): NEF_HV1LA - Experimental evidence at protein level: Swiss-Prot protein existence level 1. Extracellular Nef protein targets CD4(+) T-lymphocytes for apoptosis by interacting with CXCR4 surface receptors. From Human immunodeficiency virus type 1 group M subtype B (isolate Lai) (HIV-1).
   7170..7350    +  LTR            5' LTR (truncated): truncated 5' long terminal repeat (LTR) from HIV-1
   7412..8000    -  rep_origin     ori: high-copy-number ColE1/pMB1/pBR322/pUC origin of replication
   8171..9031    -  CDS            AmpR: β-lactamase; bla; confers resistance to ampicillin, carbenicillin, and related antibiotics
   9032..9136    -  promoter       AmpR promoter: bla
   9195..9247    -  misc_feature   bom (fragment): basis of mobility region from pBR322
   9402..377     +  enhancer       CMV enhancer (across the origin): human cytomegalovirus immediate early enhancer
