[The description below was written by a language model from this plasmid's Addgene catalogue record and pLannotate feature annotations shown in this document.]
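Description:
pJT329 is a 9.4 kb HIV-1-based lentiviral transfer plasmid built on the pJT126 backbone for stable expression of a doxycycline-responsive transcriptional effector in mammalian cells. It is propagated in E. coli through a high-copy ColE1/pUC-type origin and an ampicillin resistance gene. The viral portion has a CMV enhancer/promoter fused to a truncated 5' LTR, which drives genomic RNA production in packaging cells. This is followed by the Ψ packaging signal with a partial gag sequence, the Rev response element for nuclear export, and the cPPT/CTS. A WPRE, which enhances transcript expression, and a second truncated LTR close the provirus. A single loxP site and a nef-derived fragment are also annotated downstream of the coding cassette; the record does not explain their role.

The payload is a single open reading frame driven by the constitutive human EF-1α promoter. It begins with rTetR(SE-G72P), a reverse Tet repressor DNA-binding domain variant that the annotation software matched as a fragment of rtTA3. This is followed by a 3xFLAG epitope and three concatenated short human protein fragments, "N+Z+F". The feature table identifies these as pieces of NCOA3, ZNF473 and a FOXO family member (scored as FOXO4). A T2A peptide, named in the construct title but not annotated, separates this fusion from an apparent mCherry–blasticidin S deaminase fusion, so transduced cells can be followed by red fluorescence and selected with blasticidin. On addition of doxycycline, the fusion should bind TetO sites at a reporter or target locus and recruit the compact composite effector domain. This matches the stated purpose of manipulating transcription and the associated work on developing compact transcriptional effectors.
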