Addgene plasmid #187339: pJT329 Lenti pEF-rTetR(SE-G72P)-3XFLAG-N+Z+F-T2A-mCherry-BSD-WPRE
Purpose: rTetR effector fusion for manipulating transcription
Depositing lab: Michael Bassik & Lacra Bintu. Depositing organization: Stanford University. Publication: Development of compact transcriptional effectors using high-throughput measurements in diverse contexts. Tycko J, Van MV, Aradhana, DelRosso N, Ye H, Yao D, Valbuena R, Vaughan-Jackson A, Xu X, Ludwig C, Spees K, Liu K, Gu M, Khare V, Mukund AX, Suzuki PH, Arana S, Zhang C, Du PP, Ornstein TS, Hess GT, Kamber RA, Qi LS, Khalil AS, Bintu L, Bassik MC. Nat Biotechnol. 2024 Nov 1. doi: 10.1038/s41587-024-02442-6. PubMed 39487265.
Backbone
  Vector backbone: pJT126
  Vector type: Mammalian Expression, Lentiviral, Synthetic Biology
  Selectable markers: Blasticidin ; mCherry
Growth in bacteria
  Bacterial resistance: Ampicillin, 100 μg/mL
  Growth temperature: 37°C
  Growth strain: NEB Stable
  Copy number: High Copy
Gene/Insert
  Gene/Insert name: rTetR(SE-G72P)-3XFLAG-N+Z+F-T2A-mCherry-BSD-WPRE
  Species: H. sapiens (human)
  Promoter: pEF1a
  Tag / fusion protein: 3XFLAG (C terminal on insert)
  Cloning method: Restriction Enzyme; 5′ cloning site unknown (unknown if destroyed)
Terms and licenses: Academic/Nonprofit Terms; Industry Terms: Not Available to Industry
Depositor comments: Please visit https://www.biorxiv.org/content/10.1101/2023.05.12.540558v1 for bioRxiv preprint.
How to cite: pJT329 Lenti pEF-rTetR(SE-G72P)-3XFLAG-N+Z+F-T2A-mCherry-BSD-WPRE was a gift from Michael Bassik & Lacra Bintu (Addgene plasmid # 187339 ; http://n2t.net/addgene:187339 ; RRID:Addgene_187339)
